>Addgene plasmid #241475 | pMIHP-12538 HAT.NWS.VSVG | addgene full sequence | sequence record 481817 | Addgene NGS Result
TTTTCCCAGTCACGACGTTGTAAAACGACGGCGCAAGGAATGGTGCATGCAAGGAGATGGCGCCCAACAG
TCCCCCGGCCACGGGGCCTGCCACCATACCCACGCCGAAACAAGCGCTCATGAGCCCGAAGTGGCGAGCC
CGATCTTCCCCATCGGTGATGTCGGCGATATAGGCGCCAGCAACCGCACCTGTGGCGCCGGTGATGCCGG
CCACGATGCGTCCGGCGTAGAGGCGATTAGTCCAATTTGTTAAAGACAGGATATCAGTGGTCCAGGCTCT
AGTTTTGACTCAACAATATCACCAGCTGAAGCCTATAGAGTACGAGCCATAGATAAAATAAAAGATTTTA
TTTAGTCTCCAGAAAAAGGGGGGAATGAAAGACCCCACCTGTAGGTTTGGCAAGCTAGCTTAAGTAACGC
CATTTTGCAAGGCATGGAAAATACATAACTGAGAATAGAGAAGTTCAGATCAAGGTTAGGAACAGAGAGA
CAGCAGAATATGGGCCAAACAGGATATCTGTGGTAAGCAGTTCCTGCCCCGGCTCAGGGCCAAGAACAGA
TGGTCCCCAGATGCGGTCCCGCCCTCAGCAGTTTCTAGAGAACCATCAGATGTTTCCAGGGTGCCCCAAG
GACCTGAAATGACCCTGTGCCTTATTTGAACTAACCAATCAGTTCGCTTCTCGCTTCTGTTCGCGCGCTT
CTGCTCCCCGAGCTCAATAAAAGAGCCCACAACCCCTCACTCGGCGCGCCAGTCCTCCGATAGACTGCGT
CGCCCGGGTACCCGTATTCCCAATAAAGCCTCTTGCTGTTTGCATCCGAATCGTGGACTCGCTGATCCTT
GGGAGGGTCTCCTCAGATTGATTGACTGCCCACCTCGGGGGTCTTTCATTTGGAGGTTCCACCGAGATTT
GGAGACCCCTGCCCAGGGACCACCGACCCCCCCGCCGGGAGGTAAGCTGGCCAGCGGTCGTTTCGTGTCT
GTCTCTGTCTTTGTGCGTGTTTGTGCCGGCATCTAATGTTTGCGCCTGCGTCTGTACTAGTTAGCTAACT
AGCTCTGTATCTGGCGGACCCGTGGTGGAACTGACGAGTTCTGAACACCCGGCCGCAACCCTGGGAGACG
TCCCAGGGACTTTGGGGGCCGTTTTTGTGGCCCGACCTGAGGAAGGGAGTCGATGTGGAATCCGACCCCG
TCAGGATATGTGGTTCTGGTAGGAGACGAGAACCTAAAACAGTTCCCGCCTCCGTCTGAATTTTTGCTTT
CGGTTTGGAACCGAAGCCGCGCGTCTTGTCTGCTGCAGCGCTGCAGCATCGTTCTGTGTTGTCTCTGTCT
GACTGTGTTTCTGTATTTGTCTGAAAATTAGGGCCAGACTGTTACCACTCCCTTAAGTTTGACCTTAGGT
CACTGGAAAGATGTCGAGCGGATCGCTCACAACCAGTCGGTAGATGTCAAGAAGAGACGTTGGGTTACCT
TCTGCTCTGCAGAATGGCCAACCTTTAACGTCGGATGGCCGCGAGACGGCACCTTTAACCGAGACCTCAT
CACCCAGGTTAAGATCAAGGTCTTTTCACCTGGCCCGCATGGACACCCAGACCAGGTCCCCTACATCGTG
ACCTGGGAAGCCTTGGCTTTTGACCCCCCTCCCTGGGTCAAGCCCTTTGTACACCCTAAGCCTCCGCCTC
CTCTTCCTCCATCCGCCCCGTCTCTCCCCCTTGAACCTCCTCGTTCGACCCCGCCTCGATCCTCCCTTTA
TCCAGCCCTCACTCCTTCTCTAGGCGCCGGAATTCCGAACAGTCTTCCGTAATAGAAGACACAAGGCTCG
AGCGGGATCAATTCCGCCCCCCCCCTAACGTTACTGGCCGAAGCCGCTTGGAATAAGGCCGGTGTGCGTT
TGTCTATATGTTATTTTCCACCATATTGCCGTCTTTTGGCAATGTGAGGGCCCGGAAACCTGGCCCTGTC
TTCTTGACGAGCATTCCTAGGGGTCTTTCCCCTCTCGCCAAAGGAATGCAAGGTCTGTTGAATGTCGTGA
AGGAAGCAGTTCCTCTGGAAGCTTCTTGAAGACAAACAACGTCTGTAGCGACCCTTTGCAGGCAGCGGAA
CCCCCCACCTGGCGACAGGTGCCTCTGCGGCCAAAAGCCACGTGTATAAGATACACCTGCAAAGGCGGCA
CAACCCCAGTGCCACGTTGTGAGTTGGATAGTTGTGGAAAGAGTCAAATGGCTCTCCTCAAGCGTATTCA
ACAAGGGGCTGAAGGATGCCCAGAAGGTACCCCATTGTATGGGATCTGATCTGGGGCCTCGGTGCACATG
CTTTACATGTGTTTAGTCGAGGTTAAAAAAACGTCTAGGCCCCCCGAACCACGGGGACGTGGTTTTCCTT
TGAAAAACACGATAATACCATGCCAGAGCCTTCTAAGTCTGCACCAGCCCCTAAGAAGGGATCTAAGAAA
GCCATCTCTAAGGCGCAGAAGAAGGATGGCAAGAAGCGCAAGCGCAGCCGCAAGGAGAGCTATTCGGTGT
ACGTGTACAAGGTGCTGAAGCAAGTGCACCCCGACACCGGCATCTCCTCCAAGGCCATGGGCATCATGAA
CTCGTTCGTGAACGACATCTTCGAGCGCATCGCGAGCGAGGCGTCCCGCCTGGCGCATTACAACAAGCGC
TCGACCATCACGTCCCGGGAGATCCAGACGGCCGTGCGCCTGCTGCTGCCCGGGGAGCTGGCCAAGCACG
CCGTGTCGGAGGGCACTAAGGCCGTCACCAAGTACACCAGCTCCAAGGACCCACCGGTCGCCACCGGATC
CACGGTCGCCACCATGGGCAAGGACCACCTGATCCACAACGTGCACAAGGAGTTCCACGCCCACGCCCAC
AACAAGGGAGGAGGCGGGGGAGGGAACTGGTCCCACCCCCAATTCGAGAAAGGAGGAGGCGGGGGAGGGT
ATACAGATATCGAAATGAATAGACTCGGAAAGGGCATGCTGATGGTGTAAGCGGCCGCGACTCTAGAGTC
GACCTGCAGGCATGCAAGCTTCAGGTAGCCGGCTAACGTTAACAACCGGTACCTCTAGAACTATAGCTAG
CATGCGCAAATTTAAAGCGCTGATATCGATAAAATAAAAGATTTTATTTAGTCTCCAGAAAAAGGGGGGA
ATGAAAGACCCCACCTGTAGGTTTGGCAAGCTAGCTTAAGTAACGCCATTTTGCAAGGCATGGAAAATAC
ATAACTGAGAATAGAGAAGTTCAGATCAAGGTTAGGAACAGAGAGACAGCAGAATATGGGCCAAACAGGA
TATCTGTGGTAAGCAGTTCCTGCCCCGGCTCAGGGCCAAGAACAGATGGTCCCCAGATGCGGTCCCGCCC
TCAGCAGTTTCTAGAGAACCATCAGATGTTTCCAGGGTGCCCCAAGGACCTGAAATGACCCTGTGCCTTA
TTTGAACTAACCAATCAGTTCGCTTCTCGCTTCTGTTCGCGCGCTTCTGCTCCCCGAGCTCAATAAAAGA
GCCCACAACCCCTCACTCGGCGCGCCAGTCCTCCGATAGACTGCGTCGCCCGGGTACCCGTGTATCCAAT
AAACCCTCTTGCAGTTGCATCCGACTTGTGGTCTCGCTGTTCCTTGGGAGGGTCTCCTCTGAGTGATTGA
CTACCCGTCAGCGGGGGTCTTTCATGGGTAACAGTTTCTTGAAGTTGGAGAACAACATTCTGAGGGTAGG
AGTCGAATATTAAGTAATCCTGACTCAATTAGCCACTGTTTTGAATCCACATACTCCAATACTCCTGAAA
TAGTTCATTATGGACAGCGCAGAAAGAGCTGGGGAGAATTGTGAAATTGTTATCCGCTCACAATTCCACA
CAACATACGAGCCGGAAGCATAAAGTGTAAAGCCTGGGGTGCCTAATGAGTGAGCTAACTCACATTAATT
GCGTTGCGCTCACTGCCCGCTTTCCAGTCGGGAAACCTGTCGTGCCAGCTGCATTAATGAATCGGCCAAC
GCGCGGGGAGAGGCGGTTTGCGTATTGGGCGCTCTTCCGCTTCCTCGCTCACTGACTCGCTGCGCTCGGT
CGTTCGGCTGCGGCGAGCGGTATCAGCTCACTCAAAGGCGGTAATACGGTTATCCACAGAATCAGGGGAT
AACGCAGGAAAGAACATGTGAGCAAAAGGCCAGCAAAAGGCCAGGAACCGTAAAAAGGCCGCGTTGCTGG
CGTTTTTCCATAGGCTCCGCCCCCCTGACGAGCATCACAAAAATCGACGCTCAAGTCAGAGGTGGCGAAA
CCCGACAGGACTATAAAGATACCAGGCGTTTCCCCCTGGAAGCTCCCTCGTGCGCTCTCCTGTTCCGACC
CTGCCGCTTACCGGATACCTGTCCGCCTTTCTCCCTTCGGGAAGCGTGGCGCTTTCTCATAGCTCACGCT
GTAGGTATCTCAGTTCGGTGTAGGTCGTTCGCTCCAAGCTGGGCTGTGTGCACGAACCCCCCGTTCAGCC
CGACCGCTGCGCCTTATCCGGTAACTATCGTCTTGAGTCCAACCCGGTAAGACACGACTTATCGCCACTG
GCAGCAGCCACTGGTAACAGGATTAGCAGAGCGAGGTATGTAGGCGGTGCTACAGAGTTCTTGAAGTGGT
GGCCTAACTACGGCTACACTAGAAGAACAGTATTTGGTATCTGCGCTCTGCTGAAGCCAGTTACCTTCGG
AAAAAGAGTTGGTAGCTCTTGATCCGGCAAACAAACCACCGCTGGTAGCGGTGGTTTTTTTGTTTGCAAG
CAGCAGATTACGCGCAGAAAAAAAGGATCTCAAGAAGATCCTTTGATCTTTTCTACGGGGTCTGACGCTC
AGTGGAACGAAAACTCACGTTAAGGGATTTTGGTCATGAGATTATCAAAAAGGATCTTCACCTAGATCCT
TTTAAATTAAAAATGAAGTTTTAAATCAATCTAAAGTATATATGAGTAAACTTGGTCTGACAGTTACCAA
TGCTTAATCAGTGAGGCACCTATCTCAGCGATCTGTCTATTTCGTTCATCCATAGTTGCCTGACTCCCCG
TCGTGTAGATAACTACGATACGGGAGGGCTTACCATCTGGCCCCAGTGCTGCAATGATACCGCGAGACCC
ACGCTCACCGGCTCCAGATTTATCAGCAATAAACCAGCCAGCCGGAAGGGCCGAGCGCAGAAGTGGTCCT
GCAACTTTATCCGCCTCCATCCAGTCTATTAATTGTTGCCGGGAAGCTAGAGTAAGTAGTTCGCCAGTTA
ATAGTTTGCGCAACGTTGTTGCCATTGCTACAGGCATCGTGGTGTCACGCTCGTCGTTTGGTATGGCTTC
ATTCAGCTCCGGTTCCCAACGATCAAGGCGAGTTACATGATCCCCCATGTTGTGCAAAAAAGCGGTTAGC
TCCTTCGGTCCTCCGATCGTTGTCAGAAGTAAGTTGGCCGCAGTGTTATCACTCATGGTTATGGCAGCAC
TGCATAATTCTCTTACTGTCATGCCATCCGTAAGATGCTTTTCTGTGACTGGTGAGTACTCAACCAAGTC
ATTCTGAGAATAGTGTATGCGGCGACCGAGTTGCTCTTGCCCGGCGTCAATACGGGATAATACCGCGCCA
CATAGCAGAACTTTAAAAGTGCTCATCATTGGAAAACGTTCTTCGGGGCGAAAACTCTCAAGGATCTTAC
CGCTGTTGAGATCCAGTTCGATGTAACCCACTCGTGCACCCAACTGATCTTCAGCATCTTTTACTTTCAC
CAGCGTTTCTGGGTGAGCAAAAACAGGAAGGCAAAATGCCGCAAAAAAGGGAATAAGGGCGACACGGAAA
TGTTGAATACTCATACTCTTCCTTTTTCAATATTATTGAAGCATTTATCAGGGTTATTGTCTCATGAGCG
GATACATATTTGAATGTATTTAGAAAAATAAACAAATAGGGGTTCCGCGCACATTTCCCCGAAAAGTGCC
ACCTGACGTCTAAGAAACCATTATTATCATGACATTAACCTATAAAAATAGGCGTATCACGAGGCCCTTT
CGTCTCGCGCGTTTCGGTGATGACGGTGAAAACCTCTGACACATGCAGCTCCCGGAGACGGTCACAGCTT
GTCTGTAAGCGGATGCCGGGAGCAGACAAGCCCGTCAGGGCGCGTCAGCGGGTGTTGGCGGGTGTCGGGG
CTGGCTTAACTATGCGGCATCAGAGCAGATTGTACTGAGAGTGCACCATATGCGGTGTGAAATACCGCAC
AGATGCGTAAGGAGAAAATACCGCATCAGGCGCCATTCGCCATTCAGGCTGCGCAACTGTTGGGAAGGGC
GATCGGTGCGGGCCTCTTCGCTATTACGCCAGCTGGCGAAAGGGGGATGTGCTGCAAGGCGATTAAGTTG
GGTAACGCCAGGG
Features (pLannotate 1.2.2; 19 found; start..end, strand, type, name):
     32..233     -  CDS            TcR (fragment): tetracycline efflux protein; tet; confers resistance to tetracycline
    234..332     +  CDS            env (fragment): murine leukemia virus gPr80 envelope polyprotein precursor; env; proteolytically cleaved into gp70SU and p15TM subunits
    374..890     +  LTR            5' LTR: 5' long terminal repeat from murine embryonic stem cell virus
    954..1295    +  misc_feature   MESV Ψ: packaging signal of murine embryonic stem cell virus
   1362..1778    +  CDS            gag (truncated): truncated Moloney murine leukemia virus (MMLV) gag gene lacking the start codon
   1837..2397    +  misc_feature   IRES: internal ribosome entry site (IRES) of the encephalomyocarditis virus (EMCV)
   2400..2777    +  CDS            H2bc3: H2B1B_MOUSE - Also known as Hist1h2bb Experimental evidence at protein level: Swiss-Prot protein existence level 1. Core component of nucleosome. Nucleosomes wrap and compact DNA into chromatin, limiting DNA accessibility to the cellular machineries which require DNA as a template. Histones thereby play a central role in transcription regulation, DNA repair, DNA replication and chromosomal stability. DNA accessibility is regulated via a complex set of post-translational modifications of histones, also called histone code, and nucleosome remodeling. From Mus musculus (Mouse).
   3001..3031    +  misc_feature   MCS (fragment): pUC18/19 multiple cloning site
   3151..3665    +  LTR            3' LTR: 3' long terminal repeat from murine embryonic stem cell virus
   3827..3843    -  protein_bind   lac operator: The lac repressor binds to the lac operator to inhibit transcription in E. coli. This inhibition can be relieved by adding lactose or isopropyl-β-D-thiogalactopyranoside (IPTG). lac repressor encoded by lacI
   3851..3881    -  promoter       lac promoter: promoter for the E. coli lac operon
   3896..3917    -  protein_bind   CAP binding site: CAP binding activates transcription in the presence of cAMP. E. coli catabolite activator protein
   3930..4022    -  CDS            lacI (fragment): lac repressor; lacI; The lac repressor binds to the lac operator to inhibit transcription in E. coli. This inhibition can be relieved by adding lactose or isopropyl-β-D-thiogalactopyranoside (IPTG).
   4205..4793    -  rep_origin     ori: high-copy-number ColE1/pMB1/pBR322/pUC origin of replication
   4964..5824    -  CDS            AmpR: β-lactamase; bla; confers resistance to ampicillin, carbenicillin, and related antibiotics
   5825..5929    -  promoter       AmpR promoter: bla
   6024..6059    +  CDS            rop (fragment): Rop protein, which maintains plasmids at low copy number; rop
   6161..6260    +  misc_feature   bom (fragment): basis of mobility region from pBR322
   6266..32      -  CDS            lacZα (fragment) (across the origin): LacZα fragment of β-galactosidase; lacZ fragment
