[The description below was written by a language model from this plasmid's Addgene catalogue record and pLannotate feature annotations shown in this document.]
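Description:
pMIHP-12538 HAT.NWS.VSVG is an empty-backbone gammaretroviral vector of about 6.4 kb, built on pMIHP. According to the record, pMIHP was derived from pMIGII by replacing the GFP reporter with a histone carrying epitope tags. The proviral cassette is framed by murine embryonic stem cell virus 5' and 3' LTRs. It includes the MESV Ψ packaging signal and a truncated MMLV gag segment lacking its start codon, an extended packaging region that helps the genomic RNA get incorporated into virions when the viral proteins are supplied in trans by packaging cells. In bacteria the plasmid replicates from a high-copy ColE1/pUC-type origin and is selected with ampicillin through β-lactamase. The small tet, env, lacI, rop, bom and lacZα fragments annotated in the backbone are non-functional cloning remnants. Recombination-reducing host strains are recommended, consistent with the repeated LTRs.

Downstream of gag, an EMCV IRES drives cap-independent translation of a mouse histone H2B coding sequence (H2bc3). The catalogue lists HAT, NWS and VSVG as the tags; these epitopes are not individually annotated in the feature table, but they presumably lie in the unannotated stretch following the histone. No gene of interest is present. In this bicistronic layout, an insert would normally be cloned between the packaging region and the IRES so that it shares an LTR-driven transcript with the reporter, although the record does not specify the cloning sites.

The plasmid is described as a "Flow Code" construct derived in part from Pro-Code vectors. The particular three-epitope combination appears to act as a protein barcode, detected by antibody staining, that marks transduced cells so differently barcoded populations can be distinguished in pooled cytometry experiments.
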