Addgene plasmid #241475: pMIHP-12538 HAT.NWS.VSVG
Purpose: (Empty Backbone) HAT.NWS.VSVG Flow Code Plasmid
Depositing lab: Adrian Liston. Depositing organization: Babraham Institute.
Backbone
  Vector backbone: p.MIHP — made from p.MIGII with the GFP element being replaced with the histone epitopes
  Vector type: Retroviral
  Tag / fusion protein: HAT; NWS; VSVG
Growth in bacteria
  Bacterial resistance: Ampicillin, 100 μg/mL
  Growth temperature: 30°C
  Growth strain: NEB Stable
  Copy number: Unknown
Gene/Insert
  Gene/Insert name: None
Resource information
  A portion of this plasmid was derived from a plasmid made by: The plasmids were generated using pro-code vectors received from Dr Brian Brown at Mount Sinai and we have their permission via email for these to be deposited.
Terms and licenses: Academic/Nonprofit Terms; Industry Terms: Not Available to Industry
Depositor comments: Any stbl competent cell strain can be used for growing this plasmid.
How to cite: pMIHP-12538 HAT.NWS.VSVG was a gift from Adrian Liston (Addgene plasmid # 241475 ; http://n2t.net/addgene:241475 ; RRID:Addgene_241475)
